>Addgene plasmid #80065 | pMT-zic2a-NLS-BirA-2A-mCherry_Ras | depositor full sequence | sequence record 152617 | pMT-zic2a-NLS-BirA-2A-mCherry_Ras sequence 7536 bps
GGTTTATTGCTGATAAATCTGGAGCCGGTGAGCGTGGGTCTCGCGGTATCATTGCAGCACTGGGGCCAGA
TGGTAAGCCCTCCCGTATCGTAGTTATCTACACGACGGGGAGTCAGGCAACTATGGATGAACGAAATAGA
CAGATCGCTGAGATAGGTGCCTCACTGATTAAGCATTGGTAACTGTCAGACCAAGTTTACTCATATATAC
TTTAGATTGATTTAAAACTTCATTTTTAATTTAAAAGGATCTAGGTGAAGATCCTTTTTGATAATCTCAT
GACCAAAATCCCTTAACGTGAGTTTTCGTTCCACTGAGCGTCAGACCCCGTAGAAAAGATCAAAGGATCT
TCTTGAGATCCTTTTTTTCTGCGCGTAATCTGCTGCTTGCAAACAAAAAAACCACCGCTACCAGCGGTGG
TTTGTTTGCCGGATCAAGAGCTACCAACTCTTTTTCCGAAGGTAACTGGCTTCAGCAGAGCGCAGATACC
AAATACTGTCCTTCTAGTGTAGCCGTAGTTAGGCCACCACTTCAAGAACTCTGTAGCACCGCCTACATAC
CTCGCTCTGCTAATCCTGTTACCAGTGGCTGCTGCCAGTGGCGATAAGTCGTGTCTTACCGGGTTGGACT
CAAGACGATAGTTACCGGATAAGGCGCAGCGGTCGGGCTGAACGGGGGGTTCGTGCACACAGCCCAGCTT
GGAGCGAACGACCTACACCGAACTGAGATACCTACAGCGTGAGCTATGAGAAAGCGCCACGCTTCCCGAA
GGGAGAAAGGCGGACAGGTATCCGGTAAGCGGCAGGGTCGGAACAGGAGAGCGCACGAGGGAGCTTCCAG
GGGGAAACGCCTGGTATCTTTATAGTCCTGTCGGGTTTCGCCACCTCTGACTTGAGCGTCGATTTTTGTG
ATGCTCGTCAGGGGGGCGGAGCCTATGGAAAAACGCCAGCAACGCGGCCTTTTTACGGTTCCTGGCCTTT
TGCTGGCCTTTTGCTCACATGTTCTTTCCTGCGTTATCCCCTGATTCTGTGGATAACCGTATTACCGCCT
TTGAGTGAGCTGATACCGCTCGCCGCAGCCGAACGACCGAGCGCAGCGAGTCAGTGAGCGAGGAAGCGGA
AGAGCGCCCAATACGCAAACCGCCTCTCCCCGCGCGTTGGCCGATTCATTAATGCAGCTGGCACGACAGG
TTTCCCGACTGGAAAGCGGGCAGTGAGCGCAACGCAATTAATGTGAGTTAGCTCACTCATTAGGCACCCC
AGGCTTTACACTTTATGCTTCCGGCTCGTATGTTGTGTGGAATTGTGAGCGGATAACAATTTCACACAGG
AAACAGCTATGACCATGATTACGCCAAGCGCGCAATTAACCCTCACTAAAGGGAACAAAAGCTGGAGCTC
CACCGCGGTGGCGGCCGCTCTAGAACTAGTGGATCTGCTGGGCTTGCTGAAGGTAGGGGGTCAAGAACCA
GAGGTGTAAAGTACTTGAGTAATTTTACTTGATTACTGTACTTAAGTATTATTTTTGGGGATTTTTACTT
TACTTGAGTACAATTAAAAATCAATACTTTTACTTTTACTTAATTACATTTTTTTAGAAAAAAAAGTACT
TTTTACTCCTTACAATTTTATTTACAGTCAAAAAGTACTTATTTTTTGGAGATCACTTGGGCCCGGCTCG
AGATATCACCACTTTGTACAAGAAAGCTGGGTCACTGGACCCACATATTCCTCGTGTTCCAGTGCCAGTG
TACCTGAACATTAACAATACCCCTGTCTCGCCTCCCCTTCTTGTCTTTTTCACCCCTTTCTGGTCTCATT
ACTTTGGGTTTTATGCCCTAATCTACACAATGAGGACGAAGTCATGGTGGTTATCTTCAGCAGCCAATGC
CTGCCTACCTGTAATCCTTCCCAAAGTCCCTGGCTTTCTCACAGCTCACAAATCGGCACACAATGCTTTC
ATGCAAGGCCTCTGCCGTAATGCTCAAAGACGACAGCAGATTTTTTTCTTTTCTCATCCCTTCACATCAA
ATCCCACCCTTCCTCTGAAAAACAGGGACGTCTTGATCTAAGTCTCAGGACAAGGAAATGTTAGAATATA
AAGGACACAAGAGATAAATGTAAGTTTCTCCAGATACCTCAGCACCTCTGTTACATAAACGGAAGTAAAG
TAAAACTCCTGCTGCACTGACACTGTTATATATATGAGCAGAATGATACGGTTGGTTATAAATGACACTT
AAAAAAATCAATGAATTTATCATTAAAAGTTAATTGAGAAAGAGCTCAAAAAGGTCAAGCCAGTTGCTCC
ATTTGAGGAGGGCATAAAGGGGTTAGGTTTTAACTTAGCATTTTTATTGACTCTGCCAAAACAAAATGAG
TGGGCTCTGTAGGATTGTGCACTCTGCATTGGCCATTCAGGCCTTCAGAGCCCCATTGTAGTACTTTGAA
GAGAATGAAAGGAAACCCCACTGGTGGAAATGCACTGGAACAGCCCCACAACAGGCCACAACTGTTCCCT
TATGCATGAAAGGCAGAGACATAAAAGACAAGATGGACTTCTGAGGTAGGGCCAAAAACAAAGGCAACAA
AAGTGCTGATCATGAGGGGATGACACAACTCGTCTCAGCAGAAGGAGCAGGGAGAAAAGGGGAAGGGGAC
AATGGCACTCCCGGCCAAATGACATGTTGAAGAATTGAAAAATCCACACAAGAAGTGTCTTCTTAATTCA
CTAAACCCACACGACTTTAAGGACTGTCGGCTGGCCCCGGTTGCACCGAGGGGGGTGGACTGTAACAGCC
TTTGGCTTTTGCTCCCCAACTTTTTGCTGCTGATATTTGGCCGTTTTTGGCAAACAACTTGGCAAGGTCA
GAGACAGACTGGGGTGGATGTTTTAGTGTGCACACACCAAACCCAACCCAACCCAAACCAAACCTAATCA
AAGCATGCAGGGTTCCGCTCCCGCAGCTTCCGTTTTGATCTGTTGGCTGTCTGCGTGTCTGATCTGTTTC
TGTTTGTGTCCCAAACACAATTATGCTACTGCCTAACCTCCATGGAAACAGTTTGATGGACAAAAACATG
TTTGCTCTCATTTTAAAAGGATTCTTGTTTTGAGGGACACAGTAATGACTGCTAAATTTTTGGGCCAACA
TTTCACTAAACATTTGGTTAAAGCAAAAAAGCAACTTCCTCTTGACTTTCACATTGCTGAATAGAATAAT
AATAAAAGCACACTTACATAAAAGCTACCGCAATGTTTTCCATTAGCCTGCTTTTTTGTACAAACTTGTG
ATATCCAGTGACGTAGGAAGTCCATCCATTCACAGCGCTTCTATAAAGGCGCCAGCTGAGGCGCCTACTA
CTCCAACCGCGACTGCAGCGAGCAACTGAGAAGACTGGATAGAGCCGGCGGTTCCGCGAACGAGCAGTGA
CCGCGCTCCCACCCAGCTCTGCTCTGCAGCTCCCACCAGTGTCTACCCCTGGACCCCTTGCCGGGCTTTC
CCCAAACTTCGAGGATCCACCGGCCTATTTAGGTGACACTATAGAAGAGTACAAGCTACTTGTTCTTTTT
GCAGGATCCCATCGATTCGAATTCAAGGTTAAGCGGCCGCAAGCTAGATTGGCATTCCGGTACTGTTGGT
AAAGCCACCATGGCCACCTATGACGTCCCAGATTACGCAAGTTTGCCCGGGTATGATGTTCCTGATTATG
CTAGCCTCCCGGGTTACGATGTGCCCGACTATGCCTCACTTCCAGGCAGATCTCCTCCAAAAAAGAAGAG
AAAGGTACGATCTATGAAGGATAACACCGTGCCACTGAAATTGATTGCCCTGTTAGCGAACGGTGAATTT
CACTCTGGCGAGCAGTTGGGTGAAACGCTGGGAATGAGCCGGGCGGCTATTAATAAACACATTCAGACAC
TGCGTGACTGGGGCGTTGATGTCTTTACCGTTCCGGGTAAAGGATACAGCCTGCCTGAGCCTATCCAGTT
ACTTAATGCTAAACAGATATTGGGTCAGCTGGATGGCGGTAGTGTAGCCGTGCTGCCAGTGATTGACTCC
ACGAATCAGTACCTTCTTGATCGTATCGGAGAGCTTAAATCGGGCGATGCTTGCATTGCAGAATACCAGC
AGGCTGGCCGTGGTCGCCGGGGTCGGAAATGGTTTTCGCCTTTTGGCGCAAACTTATATTTGTCGATGTT
CTGGCGTCTGGAACAAGGCCCGGCGGCGGCGATTGGTTTAAGTCTGGTTATCGGTATCGTGATGGCGGAA
GTATTACGCAAGCTGGGTGCAGATAAAGTTCGTGTTAAATGGCCTAATGACCTCTATCTGCAGGATCGCA
AGCTGGCAGGCATTCTGGTGGAGCTGACTGGCAAAACTGGCGATGCGGCGCAAATAGTCATTGGAGCCGG
GATCAACATGGCAATGCGCCGTGTTGAAGAGAGTGTCGTTAATCAGGGGTGGATCACGCTGCAGGAAGCG
GGGATCAATCTCGATCGTAATACGTTGGCGGCCATGCTAATACGTGAATTACGTGCTGCGTTGGAACTCT
TCGAACAAGAAGGATTGGCACCTTATCTGTCGCGCTGGGAAAAGCTGGATAATTTTATTAATCGCCCAGT
GAAACTTATCATTGGTGATAAAGAAATATTTGGCATTTCACGCGGAATAGACAAACAGGGGGCTTTATTA
CTTGAGCAGGATGGAATAATAAAACCCTGGATGGGCGGTGAAATATCCCTGCGTAGTGCAGAAAAAGATA
TCGGATCAGGAGAGGGCAGGGGAAGTCTTCTAACATGCGGGGACGTGGAGGAAAATCCCGGGCCCAGATC
TATGGTGAGCAAGGGCGAGGAGGATAACATGGCCATCATCAAGGAGTTCATGCGCTTCAAGGTGCACATG
GAGGGCTCCGTGAACGGCCACGAGTTCGAGATCGAGGGCGAGGGCGAGGGCCGCCCCTACGAGGGCACCC
AGACCGCCAAGCTGAAGGTGACCAAGGGTGGCCCCCTGCCCTTCGCCTGGGACATCCTGTCCCCTCAGTT
CATGTACGGCTCCAAGGCCTACGTGAAGCACCCCGCCGACATCCCCGACTACTTGAAGCTGTCCTTCCCC
GAGGGCTTCAAGTGGGAGCGCGTGATGAACTTCGAGGACGGCGGCGTGGTGACCGTGACCCAGGACTCCT
CCCTGCAGGACGGCGAGTTCATCTACAAGGTGAAGCTGCGCGGCACCAACTTCCCCTCCGACGGCCCCGT
AATGCAGAAGAAGACCATGGGCTGGGAGGCCTCCTCCGAGCGGATGTACCCCGAGGACGGCGCCCTGAAG
GGCGAGATCAAGCAGAGGCTGAAGCTGAAGGACGGCGGCCACTACGACGCTGAGGTCAAGACCACCTACA
AGGCCAAGAAGCCCGTGCAGCTGCCCGGCGCCTACAACGTCAACATCAAGTTGGACATCACCTCCCACAA
CGAGGACTACACCATCGTGGAACAGTACGAACGCGCCGAGGGCCGCCACTCCACCGGCGGCATGGACGAG
CTGTACAAGGGAGGAGGAAGATCTAAGCTGAACCCTCCTGATGAGAGTGGCCCCGGCTGCATGAGCTGCA
AGTGTGTGCTCTCCTGATCTAGAACTATAGTGAGTCGTATTACGTATCCGGACTCCCTATAGTGAGTCGT
ATTAACCGGTGATCCAGACATGATAAGATACATTGATGAGTTTGGACAAACCACAACTAGAATGCAGTGA
AAAAAATGCTTTATTTGTGAAATTTGTGATGCTATTGCTTTATTTGTAACCATTATAAGCTGCAATAAAC
AAGTTAACAACAACAATTGCATTCATTTTATGTTTCAGGTTCAGGGGGAGGTGTGGGAGGTTTTTTGATA
TCCCGGGTTTAAACGCATGCAGATCTAATACTCAAGTACAATTTTAATGGAGTACTTTTTTACTTTTACT
CAAGTAAGATTCTAGCCAGATACTTTTACTTTTAATTGAGTAAAATTTTCCCTAAGTACTTGTACTTTCA
CTTGAGTAAAATTTTTGAGTACTTTTTACACCTCTGTCAAGAACCATATGCCGGTACCCAATCGCCCTAT
AGGACGTCGTATTACGCGCGCTCACTGGCCGTCGTTTTACAACGTCGTGACTGGGAAAACCCTGGCGTTA
CCCAACTTAATCGCCTTGCAGCACATCCCCCTTTCGCCAGCTGGCGTAATAGCGAAGAGGCCCGCACCGA
TCGCCCTTCCCAACAGTTGCGCAGCCTGAATGGCGAATGGG
[124 nt withheld, positions 6272-6395]
C
[91 nt withheld, positions 6397-6487]
A
[49 nt withheld, positions 6489-6537]
CCTTTGACGTTGGAGTCCACGTTCTTT
[37 nt withheld, positions 6565-6601]
ACCCTATCTCGGTCTATTCTTTTGATTTATAAGGGATTTTGCCGATTTCGGCCTATTGGTTAAAAAATGA
GCTGATTTAACAAAAATTTAACGCGAATTTTAACAAAATATTAACGCTTACAATTTAGGTGGCACTTTTC
GGGGAAATGTGCGCGGAACCCCTATTTGTTTATTTTTCTAAATACATTCAAATATGTATCCGCTCATGAG
ACAATAACCCTGATAAATGCTTCAATAATATTGAAAAAGGAAGAGTATGAGTATTCAACATTTCCGTGTC
GCCCTTATTCCCTTTTTTGCGGCATTTTGCCTTCCTGTTTTTGCTCACCCAGAAACGCTGGTGAAAGTAA
AAGATGCTGAAGATCAGTTGGGTGCACGAGTGGGTTACATCGAACTGGATCTCAACAGCGGTAAGATCCT
TGAGAGTTTTCGCCCCGAAGAACGTTTTCCAATGATGAGCACTTTTAAAGTTCTGCTATGTGGCGCGGTA
TTATCCCGTATTGACGCCGGGCAAGAGCAACTCGGTCGCCGCATACACTATTCTCAGAATGACTTGGTTG
AGTACTCACCAGTCACAGAAAAGCATCTTACGGATGGCATGACAGTAAGAGAATTATGCAGTGCTGCCAT
AACCATGAGTGATAACACTGCGGCCAACTTACTTCTGACAACGATCGGAGGACCGAAGGAGCTAACCGCT
TTTTTGCACAACATGGGGGATCATGTAACTCGCCTTGATCGTTGGGAACCGGAGCTGAATGAAGCCATAC
CAAACGACGAGCGTGACACCACGATGCCTGTAGCAATGGCAACAACGTTGCGCAAACTATTAACTGGCGA
ACTACTTACTCTAGCTTCCCGGCAACAATTAATAGACTGGATGGAGGCGGATAAAGTTGCAGGACCACTT
CTGCGCTCGGCCCTTCCGGCTGGCT
Features (pLannotate 1.2.2; 22 found; start..end, strand, type, name):
    353..941     +  rep_origin     ori: high-copy-number ColE1/pMB1/pBR322/pUC origin of replication
   1124..1216    +  CDS            lacI (fragment): lac repressor; lacI; The lac repressor binds to the lac operator to inhibit transcription in E. coli. This inhibition can be relieved by adding lactose or isopropyl-β-D-thiogalactopyranoside (IPTG).
   1229..1250    +  protein_bind   CAP binding site: CAP binding activates transcription in the presence of cAMP. E. coli catabolite activator protein
   1265..1295    +  promoter       lac promoter: promoter for the E. coli lac operon
   1303..1319    +  protein_bind   lac operator: The lac repressor binds to the lac operator to inhibit transcription in E. coli. This inhibition can be relieved by adding lactose or isopropyl-β-D-thiogalactopyranoside (IPTG). lac repressor encoded by lacI
   1364..1382    +  promoter       T3 promoter: promoter for bacteriophage T3 RNA polymerase
   1395..1435    +  misc_feature   MCS (fragment): pBluescript multiple cloning site
   1688..1712    +  protein_bind   attB2: mutant version of attB; recombination site for the Gateway® BP reaction BP Clonase™
   3265..3289    -  protein_bind   attB1: mutant version of attB; recombination site for the Gateway® BP reaction BP Clonase™
   3527..3545    +  promoter       SP6 promoter: promoter for bacteriophage SP6 RNA polymerase
   3767..3787    +  CDS            SV40 NLS: nuclear localization signal of SV40 (simian virus 40) large T antigen
   3794..4756    +  CDS            birA: BIRA_ECOLI - Also known as bioR, dhbB. Experimental evidence at protein level: Swiss-Prot protein existence level 1. Acts both as a biotin--[acetyl-CoA-carboxylase] ligase and a biotin-operon repressor. In the presence of ATP, BirA activates biotin to form the BirA-biotinyl-5'-adenylate (BirA-bio-5'-AMP or holoBirA) complex. HoloBirA can either transfer the biotinyl moiety to the biotin carboxyl carrier protein (BCCP) subunit of acetyl-CoA carboxylase, or bind to the biotin operator site and inhibit transcription of the operon. From Escherichia coli (strain K12).
   4772..4821    +  CDS            T2A (fragment): 2A peptide from Thosea asigna virus capsid protein Eukaryotic ribosomes fail to insert a peptide bond between the Gly and Pro residues, yielding separate polypeptides.
   4832..5539    +  CDS            mCherry: mCherry is a basic (constitutively fluorescent) red fluorescent protein published in 2004, derived from Discosoma sp.. It is reported to be a very rapidly-maturing monomer with low acid sensitivity.
   5555..5617    +  CDS            H-Ras (fragment): human small GTPase proto-oncoprotein
   5625..5642    -  promoter       T7 promoter (fragment): promoter for bacteriophage T7 RNA polymerase
   5656..5674    -  promoter       T7 promoter: promoter for bacteriophage T7 RNA polymerase
   5681..5815    -  polyA_signal   SV40 poly(A) signal: SV40 polyadenylation signal
   6112..6267    +  CDS            lacZα (fragment): LacZα fragment of β-galactosidase; lacZ fragment
   6272..6700    +  rep_origin     f1 ori (sequence partly withheld): f1 bacteriophage origin of replication; arrow indicates direction of (+) strand synthesis
   6753..6857    +  promoter       AmpR promoter: bla
   6858..182     +  CDS            AmpR (across the origin): β-lactamase; bla; confers resistance to ampicillin, carbenicillin, and related antibiotics
