[The description below was written by a language model from this plasmid's Addgene catalogue record and pLannotate feature annotations shown in this document.]
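Description:
pMT-zic2a-NLS-BirA-2A-mCherry_Ras is a Tol2 transposon-based transgenesis plasmid for zebrafish, built on the pMT backbone and designed as a tissue-specific "driver" for in vivo biotagging. It is maintained in E. coli as a high-copy plasmid through a ColE1/pUC-type origin with ampicillin selection (AmpR). It also retains pBluescript-derived remnants such as an f1 origin, lac promoter/operator elements, lacZα and lacI fragments, and T3, T7 and SP6 phage promoters. According to the catalogue entry the expression cassette is flanked by Tol2 sequences, which allow transposase-mediated integration into the zebrafish genome. The automated feature table does not annotate these arms. It also does not annotate the zic2a enhancer, the c-fos minimal promoter or the 3xHA tag listed in the record. A pair of Gateway attB1/attB2 sites lies upstream of the coding region, but the table does not label what sits between them.

The payload is a single open reading frame driven by a zic2a enhancer coupled to a c-fos promoter. It encodes an N-terminally 3xHA-tagged E. coli biotin ligase BirA carrying an SV40 nuclear localization signal, followed by a Thosea asigna virus 2A peptide and mCherry fused to an H-Ras fragment. An SV40 poly(A) signal is annotated just downstream, on the opposite strand. Ribosomal skipping at the 2A yields two separate proteins: nuclear BirA, and membrane-tethered red fluorescent protein that marks the expressing cells. In the biotagging approach, BirA expressed in the zic2a domain biotinylates a co-expressed acceptor-tagged protein. This permits streptavidin-based isolation of nuclei or nuclear material from that specific cell population for transcriptome analysis.
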