Addgene plasmid #80065: pMT-zic2a-NLS-BirA-2A-mCherry_Ras
Purpose: Zic2a promoter driving HA-tagged biotin ligase (BirA) with NLS, a Thosea asigna virus peptide (2A), and membrane-tethered mCherry protein (membCherry); flanked by Tol2 sequences
Depositing lab: Tatjana Sauka-Spengler. Depositing organization: University of Oxford. Publication: Biotagging of Specific Cell Populations in Zebrafish Reveals Gene Regulatory Logic Encoded in the Nuclear Transcriptome. Trinh LA, Chong-Morrison V, Gavriouchkina D, Hochgreb-Hagele T, Senanayake U, Fraser SE, Sauka-Spengler T. Cell Rep. 2017 Apr 11;19(2):425-440. doi: 10.1016/j.celrep.2017.03.045. PubMed 28402863.
Backbone
  Vector backbone: pMT
  Backbone size w/o insert (bp): 5450
  Total vector size (bp): 7536
  Vector type: Bacterial Expression ; zebrafish biotagging
Growth in bacteria
  Bacterial resistance: Ampicillin, 100 μg/mL
  Growth temperature: 37°C
  Growth strain: DH5alpha
  Copy number: High Copy
Gene/Insert
  Gene/Insert name: Biotin ligase (BirA) with nuclear localization signal (NLS), a Thosea asigna virus peptide (2A), and mCherry protein
  Species: D. rerio (zebrafish)
  Insert size (bp): 2086
  Promoter: Zic2a enhancer driving c-fos promoter
  Tag / fusion protein: 3x HA (N terminal on insert)
  Cloning method: Gibson Cloning
  Sequencing primers: 5′ atttaggtgacactatagaagag; 3′ taatacgactcactatagggag
Terms and licenses: Academic/Nonprofit Terms; Industry Terms: Not Available to Industry
How to cite: pMT-zic2a-NLS-BirA-2A-mCherry_Ras was a gift from Tatjana Sauka-Spengler (Addgene plasmid # 80065 ; http://n2t.net/addgene:80065 ; RRID:Addgene_80065)
