>Addgene plasmid #80065 | pMT-zic2a-NLS-BirA-2A-mCherry_Ras | addgene partial sequence | sequence record 157440 | pBluescript-SK 5'-tctagaactagtggatc-3'
AGAACCAGAGGTGTAAAGTACTTGAGTAATTTTACTTGATTACTGTACTTAAGTATTATTTTTGGGGATT
TTTACTTTACTTGAGTACAATTAAAAATCAATACTTTTACTTTTACTTAATTACATTTTTTTAGAAAAAA
AAGTACTTTTTACTCCTTACAATTTTATTTACAGTCAAAAAGTACTTATTTTTTGGAGATCACTTGGGCC
CGGCTCGAGATATCACCACTTTGTACAAGAAAGCTGGGTCACTGGACCCACATATTCCTCGTGTTCCAGT
GCCAGTGTACCTGAACATTAACAATACCCCTGTCTCGCCTCCCCTTCTTGTCTTTTTCACCCCTTTCTGG
TCTCATTACTTTGGGTTTTATGCCCTAATCTACACAATGAGGACGAAGTCATGGTGGTTATCTTCAGCAG
CCAATGCCTGCCTACCTGTAATCCTTCCCAAAGTCCCTGGCTTTCTCACAGCTCACAAATCGGCACACAA
TGCTTTCATGCAAGGCCTCTGCCGTAATGCTCAAAGACGACAGCAGATTTTTTTCTTTTCTCATCCCTTC
ACATCAAATCCCACCCTTCCTCTGAAAAACAGGGACGTCTTGATCTAAGTCTCAGGACAAGGAAATGTTA
GAATATAAAGGACACAAGAGATAAATGTAAGTTTCTCCAGATACCTCAGCACCTCTGTTACATAAACGGA
AGTAAAGTAAAACTCCTGCTGCACTGACACTGTTATATATATGAGCAGAATGATACGGTTGGTTATAAAT
GACACTTAAAAAAATCAATGAATTTATCATTAAAAGTTAATTGAGAAAGAGCTCAAAAAGGTCAAGCCAG
TTGCTCCATTTGAGGAGGGCATAAAGGGGTTAGGTTTTAACTT
