>Addgene plasmid #80065 | pMT-zic2a-NLS-BirA-2A-mCherry_Ras | addgene partial sequence | sequence record 157441 | SP6 5'-ATTTAGGTGACACTATAG-3'
TCGATTCGAATTCAAGGTTAAGCGGCCGCAAGCTAGATTGGCATTCCGGTACTGTTGGTAAAGCCACCAT
GGCCACCTATGACGTCCCAGATTACGCAAGTTTGCCCGGGTATGATGTTCCTGATTATGCTAGCCTCCCG
GGTTACGATGTGCCCGACTATGCCTCACTTCCAGGCAGATCTCCTCCAAAAAAGAAGAGAAAGGTACGAT
CTATGAAGGATAACACCGTGCCACTGAAATTGATTGCCCTGTTAGCGAACGGTGAATTTCACTCTGGCGA
GCAGTTGGGTGAAACGCTGGGAATGAGCCGGGCGGCTATTAATAAACACATTCAGACACTGCGTGACTGG
GGCGTTGATGTCTTTACCGTTCCGGGTAAAGGATACAGCCTGCCTGAGCCTATCCAGTTACTTAATGCTA
AACAGATATTGGGTCAGCTGGATGGCGGTAGTGTAGCCGTGCTGCCAGTGATTGACTCCACGAATCAGTA
CCTTCTTGATCGTATCGGAGAGCTTAAATCGGGCGATGCTTGCATTGCAGAATACCAGCAGGCTGGCCGT
GGTCGCCGGGGTCGGAAATGGTTTTCGCCTTTTGGCGCAAACTTATATTTGTCGATGTTCTGGCGTCTGG
AACAAGGCCCGGCGGCGGCGATTGGTTTAAGTCTGGTTATCGGTATCGTGATGGCGGAAGTATTACGCAA
GCTGGGTGCAGATAAAGTTCGTGTTAAATGGCCTAATGACCTCTATCTGCAGGATCGCAAGCTGGCAGGC
ATTCTGGTGGAGCTGACTGGCAAAACTGGCGATGCGGCGCAAATAGTCATTGGAGCCGGGATCAACATGG
CAATGCGCCGTGTTGAAGAGAGTGTCGTTAATCAGGGGTGGATCACGCTGCAGGAAGCGGGGATCAATCT
CGATCGTAATACGTTGGCGGCCATGCTAATACGTGAATTACGTGCTGCGTTGGAACTCTTCGAACAAGAA
GGATTGGCACCTTATCTGTCGCGCTGGGAAAAGCTGGATAATTTTATTAA
